Addgene plasmid #69632: MP-C2
Purpose: Untargetted Bacterial Mutagenesis
Depositing lab: David Liu. Depositing organization: Harvard University. Publication: Development of potent in vivo mutagenesis plasmids with broad mutational spectra. Badran AH, Liu DR. Nat Commun. 2015 Oct 7;6:8425. doi: 10.1038/ncomms9425. PubMed 26443021.
Backbone
  Vector backbone: CloDF13
  Backbone manufacturer: David Liu Lab
  Backbone size w/o insert (bp): 2992
  Vector type: Bacterial Expression
Growth in bacteria
  Bacterial resistance: Chloramphenicol, 25 μg/mL
  Growth temperature: 37°C
  Growth strain: NEB Turbo
  Copy number: High Copy
Gene/Insert
  Gene/Insert name: dnaX36
  Promoter: E. coli PBAD
  Cloning method: Ligation Independent Cloning
  Sequencing primers: 5′ pBAD-F; 3′ CAT-F
Terms and licenses: Academic/Nonprofit Terms; Industry Terms: Not Available to Industry
Depositor comments: The authors strongly recommend that all MP-carrying strains be maintained in rich media supplemented by 25 mM glucose. The expression of the MP-borne mutators is regulated by the E. coli arabinose pBAD promoter, which is efficiently repressed at high concentrations of glucose. Please consult Badran and Liu, Nature Communications (2015) for more detailed strain maintenance protocols.
How to cite: MP-C2 was a gift from David Liu (Addgene plasmid # 69632 ; http://n2t.net/addgene:69632 ; RRID:Addgene_69632)
