[The description below was written by a language model from this plasmid's Addgene catalogue record and pLannotate feature annotations shown in this document.]
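Description:
MP-C2 is a bacterial expression plasmid of about 4.9 kb, built for untargeted in vivo mutagenesis of E. coli. It belongs to a series of "mutagenesis plasmids" (MPs) that carry inducible mutator genes. It replicates from the CloDF13 (CDF) origin, which is compatible with other common origin classes, so it can coexist with additional plasmids in the same cell. The record lists it as high copy. Selection is by chloramphenicol, conferred by a cat (chloramphenicol acetyltransferase) gene driven by its native cat promoter.

The payload is a single mutator allele, dnaX36, placed downstream of the E. coli araBAD (PBAD) promoter. The annotated coding sequence matches dnaX, which encodes the tau and gamma subunits of the DNA polymerase III holoenzyme; the gamma isoform is part of the clamp-loader complex that loads the beta sliding clamp onto primed DNA. The allele name implies a variant form of this gene, but the record does not state the specific change or its mutagenic mechanism. The araC regulator is encoded divergently from PBAD, giving arabinose-inducible expression. According to the depositor comments, glucose efficiently represses the promoter, keeping the mutator silent during routine maintenance. An rrnB T1 terminator lies between the origin and araC, and a bidirectional tonB terminator separates the dnaX cassette from the convergently oriented cat gene, insulating the transcription units from one another.

Inducing the mutator is intended to raise the host's mutation rate on demand, which is useful for generating random genetic diversity in bacterial chromosomes, co-resident plasmids or other replicons for evolution and selection experiments.
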