Features (pLannotate 1.2.2; 8 found; start..end, strand, type, name):
     39..777     -  rep_origin     CloDF13 ori: Plasmids containing the CloDF13 (CDF) origin of replication can be propagated in E. coli cells that contain additional plasmids with compatible origins.
    867..912     +  terminator     rrnB T1 terminator: transcription terminator T1 from the E. coli rrnB gene
    927..1805    -  CDS            araC: L-arabinose regulatory protein; araC
   1951..2116    +  promoter       araBAD promoter: araBAD; promoter of the L-arabinose operon of E. coli; the araC regulatory gene is transcribed in the opposite direction (Guzman et al., 1995)
   2166..4094    +  CDS            dnaX: DPO3X_ECOLI - Also known as dnaZ, dnaZX. Experimental evidence at protein level: Swiss-Prot protein existence level 1. [Isoform gamma]: interacts with the delta and delta' subunits to transfer the beta subunit on the DNA (PubMed:9927437). Interacts with ATP, drives ATP-induced conformational changes in the gamma complex that opens the beta sliding clamp ring. After loading of primed DNA ATP is hydrolyzed and the beta sliding clamp ring closes (PubMed:9927437). From Escherichia coli (strain K12).
   4124..4155    +  terminator     tonB terminator: bidirectional E. coli tonB-P14 transcription terminator
   4174..4830    -  CDS            cat: CAT_ECOLX - Experimental evidence at protein level: Swiss-Prot protein existence level 1. This enzyme is an effector of chloramphenicol resistance in bacteria. From Escherichia coli. This protein is used as a marker in many commonly used cloning vectors, such as pACYC184.
   4831..4928    -  promoter       cat promoter: promoter of the E. coli cat gene encoding chloramphenicol acetyltransferase
>Addgene plasmid #69632 | MP-C2 | depositor full sequence | sequence record 123372 | Full Sequence
CACTCGGTCGCTACGCTCCGGGCGTGAGACTGCGGCGGGCGCTGCGGACACATACAAAGTTACCCACAGA
TTCCGTGGATAAGCAGGGGACTAACATGTGAGGCAAAACAGCAGGGCCGCGCCGGTGGCGTTTTTCCATA
GGCTCCGCCCTCCTGCCAGAGTTCACATAAACAGACGCTTTTCCGGTGCATCTGTGGGAGCCGTGAGGCT
CAACCATGAATCTGACAGTACGGGCGAAACCCGACAGGACTTAAAGATCCCCACCGTTTCCGGCGGGTCG
CTCCCTCTTGCGCTCTCCTGTTCCGACCCTGCCGTTTACCGGATACCTGTTCCGCCTTTCTCCCTTACGG
GAAGTGTGGCGCTTTCTCATAGCTCACACACTGGTATCTCGGCTCGGTGTAGGTCGTTCGCTCCAAGCTG
GGCTGTAAGCAAGAACTCCCCGTTCAGCCCGACTGCTGCGCCTTATCCGGTAACTGTTCACTTGAGTCCA
ACCCGGAAAAGCACGGTAAAACGCCACTGGCAGCAGCCATTGGTAACTGGGAGTTCGCAGAGGATTTGTT
TAGCTAAACACGCGGTTGCTCTTGAAGTGTGCGCCAAAGTCCGGCTACACTGGAAGGACAGATTTGGTTG
CTGTGCTCTGCGAAAGCCAGTTACCACGGTTAAGCAGTTCCCCAACTGACTTAACCTTCGATCAAACCAC
CTCCCCAGGTGGTTTTTTCGTTTACAGGGCAAAAGATTACGCGCAGAAAAAAAGGATCTCAAGAAGATCC
TTTGATCTTTTCTACTGAACCGCTCTAGATTTCAGTGCAATTTATCTCTTCAAATGTAGCACCTGAAGTC
AGCCCAGGAGGAAGAGGACATCCGGTCAAATAAAACGAAAGGCTCAGTCGAAAGACTGGGCCTTTCGTTT
TAGACTTAGGGACCCTTTATGACAACTTGACGGCTACATCATTCACTTTTTCTTCACAACCGGCACGGAA
CTCGCTCGGGCTGGCCCCGGTGCATTTTTTAAATACCCGCGAGAAATAGAGTTGATCGTCAAAACCAACA
TTGCGACCGACGGTGGCGATAGGCATCCGGGTGGTGCTCAAAAGCAGCTTCGCCTGGCTGATACGTTGGT
CCTCGCGCCAGCTTAAGACGCTAATCCCTAACTGCTGGCGGAAAAGATGTGACAGACGCGACGGCGACAA
GCAAACATGCTGTGCGACGCTGGCGATATCAAAATTGCTGTCTGCCAGGTGATCGCTGATGTACTGACAA
GCCTCGCGTACCCGATTATCCATCGGTGGATGGAGCGACTCGTTAATCGCTTCCATGCGCCGCAGTAACA
ATTGCTCAAGCAGATTTATCGCCAGCAGCTCCGAATAGCGCCCTTCCCCTTGCCCGGCGTTAATGATTTG
CCCAAACAGGTCGCTGAAATGCGGCTGGTGCGCTTCATCCGGGCGAAAGAACCCCGTATTGGCAAATATT
GACGGCCAGTTAAGCCATTCATGCCAGTAGGCGCGCGGACGAAAGTAAACCCACTGGTGATACCATTCGC
GAGCCTCCGGATGACGACCGTAGTGATGAATCTCTCCTGGCGGGAACAGCAAAATATCACCCGGTCGGCA
AACAAATTCTCGTCCCTGATTTTTCACCACCCCCTGACCGCGAATGGTGAGATTGAGAATATAACCTTTC
ATTCCCAGCGGTCGGTCGATAAAAAAATCGAGATAACCGTTGGCCTCAATCGGCGTTAAACCCGCCACCA
GATGGGCATTAAACGAGTATCCCGGCAGCAGGGGATCATTTTGCGCTTCAGCCATACTTTTCATACTCCC
ACCATTCAGAGAAGAAACCAATTGTCCATATTGCATCAGACATTGCCGTCACTGCGTCTTTTACTGGCTC
TTCTCGCTAACCCAACCGGTAACCCCGCTTATTAAAAGCATTCTGTAACAAAGCGGGACCAAAGCCATGA
CAAAAACGCGTAACAAAAGTGTCTATAATCACGGCAGAAAAGTCCACATTGATTATTTGCACGGCGTCAC
ACTTTGCTATGCCATAGCATTTTTATCCATAAGATTAGCGGATCCTACCTGACGCTTTTTATCGCAACTC
TCTACTGTTTCTCCATACCCGTTTTTTTGGACGCGTACAACTCAAGTCTGACATAAATGACCGCTATGAG
TTATCAGGTCTTAGCCCGAAAATGGCGCCCACAAACCTTTGCTGACGTCGTCGGCCAGGAACATGTGCTG
ACCGCACTGGCGAACGGCTTGTCGTTAGGGCGTATTCATCATGCTTATCTTTTTTCCGGCACCCGTGGCG
TCGGAAAAACCTCTATCGCCCGACTGCTGGCGAAGGGGCTAAACTGCGAAACCGGCATTACCGCGACGCC
GTGCGGCGTGTGCGATAACTGTCGTGAAATCGAGCAGGGGCGCTTTGTCGATCTGATTGAAATCGACGCC
GCCTCGCGCACCAAAGTTGAAGATACCCGCGACCTGCTGGATAACGTCCAGTACGCTCCGGCGCGTGGTC
GTTTCAAAGTTTATCTGATCGACGAAGTGCATATGCTGTCGCGCCACAGCTTTAACGCACTGTTAAAAAC
CCTTGAAGAGCCGCCGGAGCACGTTAAGTTTCTGCTGGCGACGACCGATCCACAGAAATTGCCGGTGACG
ATTTTGTCACGCTGTCTGCAATTTCATCTCAAGGCGCTGGATGTCGAGCAAATTCGCCATCAGCTTGAGC
ACATCCTCAACGAAGAACATATCGCTCACGAGCCGCGGGCGCTGCAATTGCTGGCACGCGCCGCTGAAGG
CAGCCTGCGAGATGCCTTAAGTCTGACCGACCAGGCGATTGCCAGCGGTGACGGCCAGGTTTCAACCCAG
GCGGTCAGTGCGATGCTGGGTACGCTTGACGACGATCAGGCGCTGTCGCTGGTTGAAGCGATGGTCGAGG
CCAACGGCGAGCGCGTAATGGCGCTGATTAATGAAGCCGCTGCCCGTGGTATCGAGTGGGAAGCGTTGCT
GGTGGAAATGCTCGGCCTGTTGCATCGTATTGCGATGGTACAACTTTCGCCTGCTGCACTTGGCAACGAC
ATGGCCGCCATCGAGCTGCGGATGCGTGAACTGGCGCGCACCATACCGCCGACGGATATTCAGCTTTACT
ATCAGACGCTGTTGATTGGTCGCAAAGAATTACCGTATGCGCCGGACCGTCGCATGGGCGTTGAGATGAC
GCTGCTGCGCGCGCTGGCATTCCATCCGCGTATGCCGCTGCCTGAGCCAGAAGTGCCACGACAGTCCTTT
GCACCCGTCGCGCCAACGGCAGTAATGACGCCAACCCAGGTGCCGCCGCAACCGCAATCAGCGCCGCAGC
AGGCACCGACTGTACCGCTCCCGGAAACCACCAGCCAGGTGCTGGCGGCGCGCCAGCAGTTGCAGCGCGT
GCAGGGAGCAACCAAAGCAAAAAAGAGTGAACCGGCAGCCGCTACCCGCGCGCGGCCGGTGAATAACGCT
GCGCTGGAAAGACTGGCTTCGGTCACCGATCGCGTTCAGGCGCGTCCGGTGCCATCGGCGCTGGAAAAAG
CGCCAGCCAAAAAAGAAGCGTATCGCTGGAAGGCGACCACTCCGGTGATGCAGCAAAAAGAAGTGGTCGC
CACGCCGAAGGCGCTGAAAAAAGCGCTGGAACATGAAAAAACGCCGGAACTGGCGGCGAAGCTAGCGGCA
GAAGCCATTGAGCGCGACCCGTGGGCGGCACAGGTGAGCCAACTTTCGCTACCAAAACTGGTCGAACAGG
TGGCGTTAAATGCCTGGAAAGAGGAGAGCGACAACGCAGTATGTCTGCATTTGCGCTCCTCTCAGCGGCA
TTTGAACAACCGCGGTGCACAGCAAAAACTGGCTGAAGCGTTGAGCATGTTAAAAGGTTCAACGGTTGAA
CTGACTATCGTTGAAGATGATAATCCCGCGGTGCGTACGCCGCTGAAATGGCGTCAGGCGATATACGAAG
AAAAACTTGCGCAGGCGCGCGAGTCCATTATTGCGGATAATAATATTCAGACCCTGCGTCGGTTCTTCGA
TGCGGAGCTGGATGAAGAAAGTATCCGCCCCATTTAAACTTAATTAACGGCACTCCTCAGCCAAGTCAAA
AGCCTCCGACCGGAGGCTTTTGACTACATGCCCATGGCGTTTACGCCCCGCCCTGCCACTCATCGCAGTA
CTGTTGTAATTCATTAAGCATTCTGCCGACATGGAAGCCATCACAAACGGCATGATGAACCTGAATCGCC
AGCGGCATCAGCACCTTGTCGCCTTGCGTATAATATTTGCCCATAGTGAAAACGGGGGCGAAGAAGTTGT
CCATATTGGCCACGTTTAAATCAAAACTGGTGAAACTCACCCAGGGATTGGCTGAGACGAAAAACATATT
CTCAATAAACCCTTTAGGGAAATAGGCCAGGTTTTCACCGTAACACGCCACATCTTGCGAATATATGTGT
AGAAACTGCCGGAAATCGTCGTGGTATTCACTCCAGAGCGATGAAAACGTTTCAGTTTGCTCATGGAAAA
CGGTGTAACAAGGGTGAACACTATCCCATATCACCAGCTCACCGTCTTTCATTGCCATACGGAACTCCGG
ATGAGCATTCATCAGGCGGGCAAGAATGTGAATAAAGGCCGGATAAAACTTGTGCTTATTTTTCTTTACG
GTCTTTAAAAAGGCCGTAATATCCAGCTGAACGGTCTGGTTATAGGTACATTGAGCAACTGACTGAAATG
CCTCAAAATGTTCTTTACGATGCCATTGGGATATATCAACGGTGGTATATCCAGTGATTTTTTTCTCCAT
TTTAGCTTCCTTAGCTCCTGAAAATCTCGATAACTCAAAAAATACGCCCGGTAGTGATCTTATTTCATTA
TGGTGAAAGTTGGAACCTCTTACGTGCCAAGCCAAATAGGCCGT
