>Addgene plasmid #69632 | MP-C2 | addgene partial sequence | sequence record 124543 | pBAD-F 5'-ATGCCATAGCATTTTTATCC-3'
ACTCTCTACTGTTTCTCCATACCCGTTTTTTTGGACGCGTACAACTCAAGTCTGACATAAATGACCGCTA
TGAGTTATCAGGTCTTAGCCCGAAAATGGCGCCCACAAACCTTTGCTGACGTCGTCGGCCAGGAACATGT
GCTGACCGCACTGGCGAACGGCTTGTCGTTAGGGCGTATTCATCATGCTTATCTTTTTTCCGGCACCCGT
GGCGTCGGAAAAACCTCTATCGCCCGACTGCTGGCGAAGGGGCTAAACTGCGAAACCGGCATTACCGCGA
CGCCGTGCGGCGTGTGCGATAACTGTCGTGAAATCGAGCAGGGGCGCTTTGTCGATCTGATTGAAATCGA
CGCCGCCTCGCGCACCAAAGTTGAAGATACCCGCGACCTGCTGGATAACGTCCAGTACGCTCCGGCGCGT
GGTCGTTTCAAAGTTTATCTGATCGACGAAGTGCATATGCTGTCGCGCCACAGCTTTAACGCACTGTTAA
AAACCCTTGAAGAGCCGCCGGAGCACGTTAAGTTTCTGCTGGCGACGACCGATCCACAGAAATTGCCGGT
GACGATTTTGTCACGCTGTCTGCAATTTCATCTCAAGGCGCTGGATGTCGAGCAAATTCGCCATCAGCTT
GAGCACATCCTCAACGAAGAACATATCGCTCACGAGCCGCGGGCGCTGCAATTGCTGGCACGCGCCGCTG
AAGGCAGCCTGCGAGATGCCTTAAGTCTGACCGACCAGGCGATTGCCAGCGGTGACGGCCAGGTTTCAAC
CCAGGCGGTCAGTGCGATGCTGGGTACGCTTGACGACGATCAGGCGCTGTCGCTGGTTGAAGCGATGGTC
GAGGCCAACGGCGAGCGCGTAATGGCGCTGATTAATGAAGCCGCTGC
