>Addgene plasmid #69632 | MP-C2 | addgene partial sequence | sequence record 124601 | CAT-F 5'-GTTTGTGATGGCTTCCATGTC-3'
GAGTGGCAGGGCGGGGCGTAAACGCCATGGGCATGTAGTCAAAAGCCTCCGGTCGGAGGCTTTTGACTTG
GCTGAGGAGTGCCGTTAATTAAGTTTAAATGGGGCGGATACTTTCTTCATCCAGCTCCGCATCGAAGAAC
CGACGCAGGGTCTGAATATTATTATCCGCAATAATGGACTCGCGCGCCTGCGCAAGTTTTTCTTCGTATA
TCGCCTGACGCCATTTCAGCGGCGTACGCACCGCGGGATTATCATCTTCAACGATAGTCAGTTCAACCGT
TGAACCTTTTAACATGCTCAACGCTTCAGCCAGTTTTTGCTGTGCACCGCGGTTGTTCAAATGCCGCTGA
GAGGAGCGCAAATGCAGACATACTGCGTTGTCGCTCTCCTCTTTCCAGGCATTTAACGCCACCTGTTCGA
CCAGTTTTGGTAGCGAAAGTTGGCTCACCTGTGCCGCCCACGGGTCGCGCTCAATGGCTTCTGCCGCTAG
CTTCGCCGCCAGTTCCGGCGTTTTTTCATGTTCCAGCGCTTTTTTCAGCGCCTTCGGCGTGGCGACCACT
TCTTTTTGCTGCATCACCGGAGTGGTCGCCTTCCAGCGATACGCTTCTTTTTTGGCTGGCGCTTTTTCCA
GCGCCGATGGCACCGGACGCGCCTGAACGCGATCGGTGACCGAAGCCAGTCTTTCCAGCGCAGCGTTATT
CACCGGCCGCGCGCGGGTAGCGGCTGCCGGTTCACTCTTTTTTGCTTTGGTTGCTCCCTGCACGCGCTGC
AACTGCTGGCGCGCCGCCAGCACCTGGCTGGTGGTTTCCGGGAGCGGTACAGTCGGTGCCTGCTGCGGCG
CTGATTGCGGTTGCGGCGGCACCTGGGTTGGCGTCATTACTGCCGTTGGCGCGACGGGTGCAAAGGACTG
TCGTGGCACTTCTGGCTCAGGCAGCGGCATACGCGG
